>Addgene plasmid #26605 | pcDNA3-Flag mTOR S2035T D2357E | addgene partial sequence | sequence record 32819 | 26605 with SP6
GGATCCCCCATTTAACAAAGTCAAACTTTCTCACCATGGTTTCAGTTTAGTGGAAGCATTTACTAAAGTA
CAAAAGCCTCAGAAAAAACGTGATGGGCACATCTGGGCCTCCAGTTACCAGAAAGGGCACCAGCCAATAT
AGCACTGGCAGAGGTTTTCATGGGATGTCGCTTGTTTGATGAGCAGCTCAACTTGCGTTGGAACATCCAA
AGTGTCATCATGAGAGAAGTCCCGACCAGTGAGCTTATCTCGAACCCTGTTAATAATCTGGATAGCTTTC
TTATTTAGGGCCTCTGGTTTCACCAAACCGTCTCCAATGAAAGAATGAATAGATTCTGGCACTGTGGTCC
CCGTTTTCTTATGGGCTGGCTCTCCAAGTTCCACACCGTCCAAAATTTCGACTGACTGGCCAGCAGAGTA
GGAATCCGTCCTCGTTCGGGATCGCTTGTTGCCTTTGGTATTTGTGTCCATCAGCCTCCAGTTCAGCAAG
GGGTCATAGACAAAGGCTTCCAGCACGGCCATGACACTGTCCTTGTGCTCTCGCAGCACCTCCATCACTG
TGTGGCATGTGATTCTGTAGTTGCCATCCAGGCCTGTAACCTCCATAGCATTGGTCAACATTCTTGTTAG
TCTAAATGGAATCTTCTCTGGAAACTTCTCTCGGGTCATAGCAACCTCAAAGCAGTCCCCAAACTCAATG
TGCAGGATCTTCCCACTCAGACGGTCCAGCATCAGGTTGGATGGGTGTCTATCTCCCAGGCCTAAAATAT
ACCCAACCATTGACATGACCGCTAAAGAACGGGTATAATTGGTTCTTCGGTCAAACCACACCTCGGAGCT
GGGGCTTTTCAGCCACAGCAGCTTGGCCA
