>Addgene plasmid #26605 | pcDNA3-Flag mTOR S2035T D2357E | addgene partial sequence | sequence record 32820 | 26605 with hmTOR-F2 5'-GCCATCCAGATTGATACCTG
ATTGATACGCCCAGACCCTTGGTGGGACGTCTCATTCACCAGCTTCTCACAGACATTGGTCGGTACCACC
CCCAGGCCCTCATCTACCCACTGACAGTGGCTTCTAAGTCTACCACGACAGCCCGGCACAATGCAGCCAA
CAAGATTCTGAAGAACATGTGTGAGCACAGCAACACCCTGGTCCAGCAGGCCATGATGGTGAGCGAGGAG
CTGATCCGAGTGGCCATCCTCTGGCATGAGATGTGGCATGAAGGCCTGGAAGAGGCAACTCGTTTGTACT
TTGGGGAAAGGAACGTGAAAGGCATGTTTGAGGTGCTGGAGCCCTTGCATGCTATGATGGAACGGGGCCC
CCAGACTCTGAAGGAAACATCCTTTAATCAGGCCTATGGTCGAGATTTAATGGAGGCCCAAGAGTGGTGC
AGGAAGTACATGAAATCAGGGAATGTCAAGGACCTCACCCAAGCCTGGGACCTCTATTATCATGTGTTCC
GACGAATCTCAAAGCAGCTGCCTCAGCTCACATCCTTAGAGCTGCAATATGTTTCCCCAAAACTTCTGAT
GTGCCGGGACCTTGAATTGGCTGTGCCAGGAACATATGACCCCAACCAGCCAATCATTCGCATTCAGTCC
ATAGCACCGTCTTTGCAAGTCATCACATCCAAGCAGAGGCCCCGGAAATTGACACTTATGGGCAGCAACG
GACATGAGTTTGTTTTCCTTCTAAAAGGCCATGAAGATCTGCGCCAGGATGAGCGTGTGATGCAGCTCTT
CGGCCTGGTTAACACCCTTCTGGCCAATGACCCAACATCTCTTCGGAAAAACCTCAGCATCCAGAGATAC
GCTGTCATCCCTTTATCGACCAACTCGG
