>Addgene plasmid #26605 | pcDNA3-Flag mTOR S2035T D2357E | addgene partial sequence | sequence record 32821 | 26605 with CMV-F
CTCTCTGGCTAACTAGAGAACCCACTGCTTACTGGCTTATCGAAATTAATACGACTCACTATAGGGAGAC
CCAAGCTTGGTACCGAGCTCGGATCCACTAGTAACGGCCGCCAGTGTGCTGGAATTCTGCAGATATCCAT
CACACTGGCGGCCGCCATGGATTATAAAGATGATGATGATATGCTTGGAACCGGACCTGCCGCCGCCACC
ACCGCTGCCACCACATCTAGCAATGTGAGCGTCCTGCAGCAGTTTGCCAGTGGCCTAAAGAGCCGGAATG
AGGAAACCAGGGCCAAAGCCGCCAAGGAGCTCCAGCACTATGTCACCATGGAACTCCGAGAGATGAGTCA
AGAGGAGTCTACTCGCTTCTATGACCAACTGAACCATCACATTTTTGAATTGGTTTCCAGCTCAGATGCC
AATGAGAGGAAAGGTGGCATCTTGGCCATAGCTAGCCTCATAGGAGTGGAAGGTGGGAATGCCACCCGAA
TTGGCAGATTTGCCAACTATCTTCGGAACCTCCTCCCCTCCAATGACCCAGTTGTCATGGAAATGGCATC
CAAGGCCATTGGCCGTCTTGCCATGGCAGGGGACACTTTTACCGCTGAGTACGTGGAATTTGAGGTGAAG
CGAGCCCTGGAATGGCTGGGTGCTGACCGCAATGAGGGCCGGAGACATGCAGCTGTCCTGGTTCTCCGTG
AGCTGGCCATCAGCGTCCCTACCTTCTTCTTCCAGCAAGTGCAACCCTTCTTTGACAACATTTTTGTGGC
CGTGTGGGACCCCAAACAGGCCATCCGTGAGGGAGCTGTAGCCGCCCTTCGTGCCTGTCTGATTCTCACA
ACCCAGCGTGAGCCGAAGGAGATGCAGAAGCCTCAGTGGTACAGGCACACA
