[The description below was written by a language model from this plasmid's Addgene catalogue record.]
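Description:
pcDNA3-Flag mTOR S2035T D2357E is a mammalian expression plasmid built on the Invitrogen pcDNA3 backbone (about 5.4 kb) carrying a roughly 7.6 kb human mTOR (FRAP/RAFT1) cDNA. It is maintained in E. coli as a high-copy plasmid under ampicillin selection. The backbone's neomycin resistance marker allows G418 selection of transfected mammalian cells for stable lines. No feature table is provided, but the listed sequencing primers (CMV forward and BGH reverse) fit the standard pcDNA3 layout, in which the insert sits between the CMV immediate-early promoter and the bovine growth hormone polyadenylation signal. The insert was cloned by restriction digestion using NotI sites, with the 5′ site retained and the 3′ site destroyed. The record notes that the wild-type mTOR cDNA came from another laboratory's earlier clone.

The encoded protein carries an N-terminal Flag epitope, allowing immunoprecipitation and detection of the recombinant kinase separately from endogenous mTOR. It also carries two point substitutions. S2035T lies in the FKBP12-rapamycin-binding (FRB) domain and is generally known as a change that impairs FKBP12-rapamycin binding, making mTOR rapamycin-resistant. D2357E lies in the kinase domain and is commonly used as a kinase-inactivating mutation. The record itself lists only the substitutions and does not describe their effects. Such a double mutant typically serves as a rapamycin-resistant, kinase-dead control. In rapamycin-treated cells, where endogenous mTOR is inhibited, it can be compared with a rapamycin-resistant, catalytically active version to test whether a function requires mTOR kinase activity. This use matches the associated study on the FRB domain, kinase activity and G1 progression.
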