Addgene plasmid #26605: pcDNA3-Flag mTOR S2035T D2357E
Depositing lab: Jie Chen. Depositing organization: University of Illinois at Urbana-Champaign. Publication: The FKBP12-rapamycin-binding domain is required for FKBP12-rapamycin-associated protein kinase activity and G1 progression. Vilella-Bach M, Nuzzi P, Fang Y, Chen J. J Biol Chem. 1999 Feb 12. 274(7):4266-72. 10.1074/jbc.274.7.4266 PubMed 9933627.
Backbone
  Vector backbone: pcDNA3
  Backbone manufacturer: Invitrogen
  Backbone size w/o insert (bp): 5400
  Vector type: Mammalian Expression
  Selectable markers: Neomycin (select with G418)
Growth in bacteria
  Bacterial resistance: Ampicillin, 100 μg/mL
  Growth temperature: 37°C
  Growth strain: DH5alpha
  Copy number: High Copy
Gene/Insert
  Gene/Insert name: mTOR
  Species: H. sapiens (human)
  Insert size (bp): 7600
  Mutation: S2035T D2357E
  GenBank ID: NM_004958
  Entrez Gene: MTOR (a.k.a. FRAP, FRAP1, FRAP2, RAFT1, RAPT1, SKS)
  Tag / fusion protein: Flag (N terminal on insert)
  Cloning method: Restriction Enzyme; 5′ cloning site NotI (not destroyed); 3′ cloning site NotI (destroyed during cloning)
  Sequencing primers: 5′ CMV-F; 3′ BGH-rev
Resource information
  A portion of this plasmid was derived from a plasmid made by: WT mTOR insert is from Stuart Schreiber's lab. Brown et al, Nature 369:756 (1994).
Terms and licenses: Academic/Nonprofit Terms; Industry Terms: Not Available to Industry
How to cite: pcDNA3-Flag mTOR S2035T D2357E was a gift from Jie Chen (Addgene plasmid # 26605 ; http://n2t.net/addgene:26605 ; RRID:Addgene_26605)
